Addgene plasmid #50356: pBluescript-mouse eIF2C4
Purpose: Mouse eIF2C4 cDNA clone
Depositing lab: Kumiko Ui-Tei. Depositing organization: The University of Tokyo. Publication: Short-interfering-RNA-mediated gene silencing in mammalian cells requires Dicer and eIF2C translation initiation factors. Doi N, Zenno S, Ueda R, Ohki-Hamazaki H, Ui-Tei K, Saigo K. Curr Biol. 2003 Jan 8;13(1):41-6. 10.1016/S0960-9822(02)01394-5 PubMed 12526743.
Backbone
  Vector backbone: pBluescript II KS-
  Backbone manufacturer: Stratagene
  Backbone size w/o insert (bp): 2961
  Total vector size (bp): 5609
  Vector type: Bacterial Expression
Growth in bacteria
  Bacterial resistance: Ampicillin, 100 μg/mL
  Growth temperature: 37°C
  Growth strain: DH5alpha
  Copy number: Unknown
Gene/Insert
  Gene/Insert name: eIF2C4 (alt name: argonaute4)
  Species: M. musculus (mouse)
  GenBank ID: AB081474
  Entrez Gene: Ago4 (a.k.a. 5730550L01Rik, AI481660, Eif2c, Eif2c4)
  Promoter: T7
  Cloning method: Restriction Enzyme; 5′ cloning site EcoRV (not destroyed); 3′ cloning site EcoRV (not destroyed)
  Sequencing primers: 5′ T7; 3′ T3
Terms and licenses: Academic/Nonprofit Terms; Industry Terms: Not Available to Industry
Depositor comments: Addgene sequencing has found a A128V mutation relative to the depositor sequence, it is a known isoform.
How to cite: pBluescript-mouse eIF2C4 was a gift from Kumiko Ui-Tei (Addgene plasmid # 50356 ; http://n2t.net/addgene:50356 ; RRID:Addgene_50356)
