[The description below was written by a language model from this plasmid's Addgene catalogue record and pLannotate feature annotations shown in this document.]
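Description:
pBluescript-mouse eIF2C4 is a cDNA clone of mouse eIF2C4, also called Argonaute 4 (Ago4), carried in the pBluescript II KS- phagemid. It is catalogued as a bacterial expression vector, but in practice it is a cloning and in vitro transcription plasmid propagated in E. coli. It replicates from a high-copy ColE1/pUC-type origin and is selected with ampicillin through the β-lactamase gene and its own promoter. An f1 origin is also present, which allows single-stranded DNA to be rescued with helper phage. The catalogue gives a total size of about 5.6 kb, and the deposited sequence is ten bases longer than that figure.

The insert is a roughly 2.6 kb open reading frame placed in the EcoRV site of the polylinker, with the site retained on both sides. This splits the multiple cloning site and interrupts the lacZα fragment. The coding sequence lies in the sense direction downstream of the T7 promoter, so T7 RNA polymerase yields sense transcripts. The T3 promoter on the opposite flank reads back through the insert and would give antisense RNA. The lac promoter, operator and CAP site of the backbone also point in this antisense direction, so they are not positioned to express the protein. The automated annotation labels the ORF as human AGO4, reflecting a match to the closely related human ortholog; the record itself identifies the insert as mouse. Repository sequencing found an A128V difference from the depositor's sequence, described as a known isoform. No epitope tags or mammalian regulatory elements are annotated. The plasmid therefore serves mainly as a source of Ago4 cDNA for subcloning or transcript synthesis, and the associated publication concerns siRNA-mediated gene silencing in mammalian cells.
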