Features (pLannotate 1.2.2; 14 found; start..end, strand, type, name):
      4..432     +  rep_origin     f1 ori (sequence partly withheld): f1 bacteriophage origin of replication; arrow indicates direction of (+) strand synthesis
    463..618     -  CDS            lacZα (fragment): LacZα fragment of β-galactosidase; lacZ fragment
    626..644     +  promoter       T7 promoter: promoter for bacteriophage T7 RNA polymerase
    653..715     +  misc_feature   MCS (fragment): pBluescript multiple cloning site
    730..3312    +  CDS            AGO4: AGO4_HUMAN - Also known as EIF2C4, KIAA1567. Experimental evidence at protein level: Swiss-Prot protein existence level 1. Required for RNA-mediated gene silencing (RNAi). Binds to short RNAs such as microRNAs (miRNAs) and represses the translation of mRNAs which are complementary to them. Lacks endonuclease activity and does not appear to cleave target mRNAs. Also required for RNA-directed transcription and replication of the human hapatitis delta virus (HDV). From Homo sapiens (Human).
   3374..3418    +  misc_feature   MCS (fragment): pBluescript multiple cloning site
   3431..3449    -  promoter       T3 promoter: promoter for bacteriophage T3 RNA polymerase
   3494..3510    -  protein_bind   lac operator: The lac repressor binds to the lac operator to inhibit transcription in E. coli. This inhibition can be relieved by adding lactose or isopropyl-β-D-thiogalactopyranoside (IPTG). lac repressor encoded by lacI
   3518..3548    -  promoter       lac promoter: promoter for the E. coli lac operon
   3563..3584    -  protein_bind   CAP binding site: CAP binding activates transcription in the presence of cAMP. E. coli catabolite activator protein
   3597..3689    -  CDS            lacI (fragment): lac repressor; lacI; The lac repressor binds to the lac operator to inhibit transcription in E. coli. This inhibition can be relieved by adding lactose or isopropyl-β-D-thiogalactopyranoside (IPTG).
   3872..4460    -  rep_origin     ori: high-copy-number ColE1/pMB1/pBR322/pUC origin of replication
   4631..5491    -  CDS            AmpR: β-lactamase; bla; confers resistance to ampicillin, carbenicillin, and related antibiotics
   5492..5596    -  promoter       AmpR promoter: bla
>Addgene plasmid #50356 | pBluescript-mouse eIF2C4 | depositor full sequence | sequence record 75143 | pBluescript-mouse eIF2C4 sequence 5619 bps
CTG
[124 nt withheld, positions 4-127]
C
[91 nt withheld, positions 129-219]
A
[49 nt withheld, positions 221-269]
CCTTTGACGTTGGAGTCCACGTTCTTT
[37 nt withheld, positions 297-333]
ACCCTATCTCGGTCTATTCTTTTGATTTATAAGGGATTTTGCCGATTTCGGCCTATTGGTTAAAAAATGA
GCTGATTTAACAAAAATTTAACGCGAATTTTAACAAAATATTAACGCTTACAATTTCCATTCGCCATTCA
GGCTGCGCAACTGTTGGGAAGGGCGATCGGTGCGGGCCTCTTCGCTATTACGCCAGCTGGCGAAAGGGGG
ATGTGCTGCAAGGCGATTAAGTTGGGTAACGCCAGGGTTTTCCCAGTCACGACGTTGTAAAACGACGGCC
AGTGAGCGCGCGTAATACGACTCACTATAGGGCGAATTGGAGCTCCACCGCGGTGGCGGCCGCTCTAGAA
CTAGTGGATCCCCCGGGCTGCAGGAATTCGATCCCCCGCCGCCGCCATGGAGGCGCTGGGACCCGGACCT
CCAGCCAGCCTCTTCCAGCCACCTCGGCGTCCTGGCCTTGGAACCGTTGGGAAACCAATTCGACTGTTAG
CCAATCATTTTCAGGTTCAGATCCCTAAAATAGATGTGTATCACTATGATGTGGATATTAAACCAGAAAA
ACGGCCTCGTAGAGTCAACAGGGAGGTGGTAGACACTATGGTGCGGCACTTCAAGATGCAGATATTTGGA
GATCGGCAGCCTGGCTACGATGGCAAAAGAAACATGTACACGGCACACCCACTGCCAATCGGACGGGATA
GGATTGATATGGAGGTGACCCTCCCAGGTGAGGGTAAAGACCAAACTTTCAAAGTGTCTGTGCAGTGGGT
GTCAGTTGCGAGCCTTCAGCTGCTTTTAGAAGCTTTAGCAGGACACCTGAATGAAGTCCCAGATGACTCA
GTACAAGCACTTGATGTGATTACAAGGCATCTCCCCTCTATGAGGTACACTCCAGTAGGCCGGTCTTTTT
TCTCACCTCCTGAAGGTTATTACCACCCTCTGGGAGGGGGCAGAGAGGTTTGGTTTGGCTTTCATCAGTC
TGTGAGACCTGCCATGTGGAATATGATGCTCAATATTGATGTATCTGCAACTGCTTTCTACCGGGCTCAA
CCTATCATTGAGTTCATGTGTGAGGTTTTAGACATTCAGAACATCAATGAGCAGACAAAACCTCTAACAG
ACTCCCAGCGTGTCAAGTTTACCAAAGAAATTAGGGGTCTTAAGGTTGAGGTGACTCACTGTGGACAGAT
GAAACGAAAATATCGAGTTTGTAATGTGACAAGACGGCCAGCCAGTCACCAAACCTTCCCTTTGCAGCTA
GAGAATGGCCAAGCTATGGAATGTACAGTGGCTCAGTATTTTAAGCAGAAGTATAGTCTGCAGCTGAAAC
ACCCCCACCTTCCCTGCCTTCAAGTGGGGCAAGAGCAAAAGCATACCTACCTACCACTTGAGGTCTGTAA
TATAGTGGCAGGACAGAGATGTATAAAGAAGCTCACAGACAATCAGACATCCACCATGATCAAAGCCACG
GCAAGATCTGCTCCTGACAGACAGGAGGAAATCAGTAGACTGGTGAAGAGCAACAGCATGGTGGGTGGAC
CTGACCCATACCTGAAGGAATTTGGGATTGTTGTGCACAACGAGATGACAGAGCTCACAGGCAGGGTGCT
TCCGGCTCCAATGCTGCAGTATGGAGGCCGGAATAAAACAGTAGCCACACCCAGCCAGGGTGTCTGGGAC
ATGCGAGGAAAACAGTTTTATGCTGGCATTGAAATTAAAGTATGGGCAGTGGCTTGTTTTGCGCCTCAGA
AACAATGTAGGGAAGATTTGCTAAAGAGTTTCACTGACCAACTTCGTAAAATCTCCAAGGATGCAGGGAT
GCCCATCCAGGGTCAGCCATGTTTCTGCAAGTATGCTCAAGGTGCAGACAGCGTGGAGCCCATGTTTAAA
CATCTGAAAATGACATACGTGGGCCTGCAGCTAATAGTGGTGATTTTGCCTGGGAAGACACCAGTATATG
CGGAGGTGAAGCGTGTTGGAGATACCCTTCTAGGTATGGCCACACAGTGTGTCCAGATCAAAAACGTTGT
GAAGACCTCGCCCCAGACCCTTTCCAACCTTTGCCTGAAGATGAACGCAAAGCTGGGAGGGATTAACAAT
GTGCCTGTGCCTCACCAAAGGCCCTCAGTGTTCCAGCAGCCTGTCATCTTTCTGGGAGCAGATGTCACTC
ATCCGCCTGCTGGGGACGGGAAGAAGCCTTCTATTGCAGCCGTGGTGGGCAGCATGGACGGCCATCCCAG
CCGGTACTGTGCCACAGTCTGGGTACAGACATCTCGACAGGAGATCGCCCAGGAGCTCCTCTACAGCCAG
GAGGTCGTGCAGGACCTGACGAGCATGGCTCGGGAGCTGCTGATTCAATTCTATAAGTCCACGCGCTTCA
AGCCCACACGCATCATCTACTACCGCGGAGGGGTATCCGAGGGACAGATGAAGCAGGTAGCTTGGCCGGA
GCTAATAGCAATTCGAAAGGCATGTATAAGCTTGGAGGAAGACTATCGGCCGGGAATAACTTACATTGTG
GTGCAAAAGAGGCACCACACACGACTCTTCTGTGCAGATAAAATGGAAAGGGTGGGGAAAAGTGGCAATG
TCCCAGCAGGCACCACAGTGGATAGCACCGTCACACACCCGTCTGAGTTTGACTTTTACCTCTGTAGTCA
TGCAGGAATTCAGGGAACCAGCCGTCCTTCACATTACCAGGTCTTGTGGGATGACAACTGCTTCACTGCA
GATGAACTCCAGCTACTGACTTACCAGCTCTGTCACACCTACGTGAGGTGCACACGCTCCGTCTCCATTC
CTGCCCCTGCATATTATGCCCGGCTTGTGGCATTCCGGGCAAGGTATCATTTGGTGGATAAAGATCATGA
CAGTGCGGAAGGCAGTCACGTGTCAGGACAGAGCAACGGCCGGGATCCTCAGGCCTTGGCTAAGGCTGTG
CAGATCCACCATGATACCCAGCACACTATGTATTTTGCCTGAGAGTCTTGGAAAAGAACTCAACAAATTT
GGCATCTCACGTATCCTCAAAATGTTTCCGATCAAGCTTATCGATACCGTCGACCTCGAGGGGGGGCCCG
GTACCCAGCTTTTGTTCCCTTTAGTGAGGGTTAATTGCGCGCTTGGCGTAATCATGGTCATAGCTGTTTC
CTGTGTGAAATTGTTATCCGCTCACAATTCCACACAACATACGAGCCGGAAGCATAAAGTGTAAAGCCTG
GGGTGCCTAATGAGTGAGCTAACTCACATTAATTGCGTTGCGCTCACTGCCCGCTTTCCAGTCGGGAAAC
CTGTCGTGCCAGCTGCATTAATGAATCGGCCAACGCGCGGGGAGAGGCGGTTTGCGTATTGGGCGCTCTT
CCGCTTCCTCGCTCACTGACTCGCTGCGCTCGGTCGTTCGGCTGCGGCGAGCGGTATCAGCTCACTCAAA
GGCGGTAATACGGTTATCCACAGAATCAGGGGATAACGCAGGAAAGAACATGTGAGCAAAAGGCCAGCAA
AAGGCCAGGAACCGTAAAAAGGCCGCGTTGCTGGCGTTTTTCCATAGGCTCCGCCCCCCTGACGAGCATC
ACAAAAATCGACGCTCAAGTCAGAGGTGGCGAAACCCGACAGGACTATAAAGATACCAGGCGTTTCCCCC
TGGAAGCTCCCTCGTGCGCTCTCCTGTTCCGACCCTGCCGCTTACCGGATACCTGTCCGCCTTTCTCCCT
TCGGGAAGCGTGGCGCTTTCTCATAGCTCACGCTGTAGGTATCTCAGTTCGGTGTAGGTCGTTCGCTCCA
AGCTGGGCTGTGTGCACGAACCCCCCGTTCAGCCCGACCGCTGCGCCTTATCCGGTAACTATCGTCTTGA
GTCCAACCCGGTAAGACACGACTTATCGCCACTGGCAGCAGCCACTGGTAACAGGATTAGCAGAGCGAGG
TATGTAGGCGGTGCTACAGAGTTCTTGAAGTGGTGGCCTAACTACGGCTACACTAGAAGGACAGTATTTG
GTATCTGCGCTCTGCTGAAGCCAGTTACCTTCGGAAAAAGAGTTGGTAGCTCTTGATCCGGCAAACAAAC
CACCGCTGGTAGCGGTGGTTTTTTTGTTTGCAAGCAGCAGATTACGCGCAGAAAAAAAGGATCTCAAGAA
GATCCTTTGATCTTTTCTACGGGGTCTGACGCTCAGTGGAACGAAAACTCACGTTAAGGGATTTTGGTCA
TGAGATTATCAAAAAGGATCTTCACCTAGATCCTTTTAAATTAAAAATGAAGTTTTAAATCAATCTAAAG
TATATATGAGTAAACTTGGTCTGACAGTTACCAATGCTTAATCAGTGAGGCACCTATCTCAGCGATCTGT
CTATTTCGTTCATCCATAGTTGCCTGACTCCCCGTCGTGTAGATAACTACGATACGGGAGGGCTTACCAT
CTGGCCCCAGTGCTGCAATGATACCGCGAGACCCACGCTCACCGGCTCCAGATTTATCAGCAATAAACCA
GCCAGCCGGAAGGGCCGAGCGCAGAAGTGGTCCTGCAACTTTATCCGCCTCCATCCAGTCTATTAATTGT
TGCCGGGAAGCTAGAGTAAGTAGTTCGCCAGTTAATAGTTTGCGCAACGTTGTTGCCATTGCTACAGGCA
TCGTGGTGTCACGCTCGTCGTTTGGTATGGCTTCATTCAGCTCCGGTTCCCAACGATCAAGGCGAGTTAC
ATGATCCCCCATGTTGTGCAAAAAAGCGGTTAGCTCCTTCGGTCCTCCGATCGTTGTCAGAAGTAAGTTG
GCCGCAGTGTTATCACTCATGGTTATGGCAGCACTGCATAATTCTCTTACTGTCATGCCATCCGTAAGAT
GCTTTTCTGTGACTGGTGAGTACTCAACCAAGTCATTCTGAGAATAGTGTATGCGGCGACCGAGTTGCTC
TTGCCCGGCGTCAATACGGGATAATACCGCGCCACATAGCAGAACTTTAAAAGTGCTCATCATTGGAAAA
CGTTCTTCGGGGCGAAAACTCTCAAGGATCTTACCGCTGTTGAGATCCAGTTCGATGTAACCCACTCGTG
CACCCAACTGATCTTCAGCATCTTTTACTTTCACCAGCGTTTCTGGGTGAGCAAAAACAGGAAGGCAAAA
TGCCGCAAAAAAGGGAATAAGGGCGACACGGAAATGTTGAATACTCATACTCTTCCTTTTTCAATATTAT
TGAAGCATTTATCAGGGTTATTGTCTCATGAGCGGATACATATTTGAATGTATTTAGAAAAATAAACAAA
TAGGGGTTCCGCGCACATTTCCCCGAAAAGTGCCAC
