>Addgene plasmid #50356 | pBluescript-mouse eIF2C4 | addgene partial sequence | sequence record 77079 | T7 5'-TAATACGACTCACTATAGGG-3'
CTAGAACTAGTGGATCCCCCGGGCTGCAGGAATTCGATCCCCCGCCGCCGCCATGGAGGCGCTGGGACCC
GGACCTCCAGCCAGCCTCTTCCAGCCACCTCGGCGTCCTGGCCTTGGAACCGTTGGGAAACCAATTCGAC
TGTTAGCCAATCATTTTCAGGTTCAGATCCCTAAAATAGATGTGTATCACTATGATGTGGATATTAAACC
AGAAAAACGGCCTCGTAGAGTCAACAGGGAGGTGGTAGACACTATGGTGCGGCACTTCAAGATGCAGATA
TTTGGAGATCGGCAGCCTGGCTACGATGGCAAAAGAAACATGTACACGGCACACCCACTGCCAATCGGAC
GGGATAGGATTGATATGGAGGTGACCCTCCCAGGTGAGGGTAAAGACCAAACTTTCAAAGTGTCTGTGCA
GTGGGTGTCAGTTGTGAGCCTTCAGCTGCTTTTAGAAGCTTTAGCAGGACACCTGAATGAAGTCCCAGAT
GACTCAGTACAAGCACTTGATGTGATTACAAGGCATCTCCCCTCTATGAGGTACACTCCAGTAGGCCGGT
CTTTTTTCTCACCTCCTGAAGGTTATTACCACCCTCTGGGAGGGGGCAGAGAGGTTTGGTTTGGCTTTCA
TCAGTCTGTGAGACCTGCCATGTGGAATATGATGCTCAATATTGATGTATCTGCAACTGCTTTCTACCGG
GCTCAACCTATCATTGAGTTCATGTGTGAGGTTTTAGACATTCAGAACATCAATGAGCAGACAAAACCTC
TAACAGACTCCCAGCGTGTCAAGTTTACCAAAGAAATTAGGGGTCTTAAGGTTGAGGTGACTCACTGTGG
ACAGATGAAACGAAAATATCGAGTTTGTAATGTGACAAGACGGCCAGCCAGTCACCAAACCTTCCCTTTG
CAGCTAGAGAATGGCCAAGCTATGGAATGTACAGTGGCTCA
